>Addgene plasmid #23119 | pFastBac1-Flag-Timeless | addgene partial sequence | sequence record 28982 | 23119 with polyhdrinFwd
TTNNTGTTTCGTACAGTTTTGTATAAAAAAACCTATAAATATTCCGGATTATTCATACCGTCCCACCATC
GGGCGCGGATCCCGGTCCGAAGCGCGCGGAATTCAAAGGCCTACGTCGACGAGCTCACTAGTCGCGGCCG
CTTTCGAATCTAGAAGGATGGACTACAAGGACGACGATGACAAGGACTTGCACATGATGAACTGTGAACT
TCTAGCCACATGTAGTGCCCTTGGGTACTTGGAGGGAGACACTTACCATAAGGAACCAGATTGCTTAGAG
AGCGTGAAGGATCTGATCCGCTATTTGAGGCATGAGGATGAGACACGAGATGTGCGGCAGCAGCTGGGGG
CAGCCCAGATCCTACAGAGCGACCTTCTGCCCATCCTCACCCAGCACCACCAGGACAAGCCTCTCTTTGA
TGCTGTTATCAGACTGATGGTGAACTTGACACAACCAGCCTTGCTCTGTTTTGGCAATCTGCCTAAGGAG
CCCAGCTTTCGGCACCATTTTTTGCAGGTGCTAACTTATTTGCAGGCCTACAAAGAGGCCTTTGCCAGTG
AGAAGGCTTTTGGAGTCCTCAGTGAAACCTTGTATGAGCTGCTGCAGCTGGGCTGGGAGGAACGGCAGGA
GGAAGACAACTTGCTGNGTGAACGGANCCTACGNGCTGGTGAAATTCCTCCNTGCCNCTGCTGACTTNGA
CAGAAAAAAAATTTGTGANACCCCGNGCCATG
