[The description below was written by a language model from this plasmid's Addgene catalogue record.]
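Description:
pFastBac1-Flag-Timeless is an insect-cell expression construct built on the commercial pFastBac1 backbone (about 4.8 kb without insert), the donor plasmid of the Bac-to-Bac baculovirus system. It is maintained as a high-copy plasmid in standard E. coli cloning strains under ampicillin selection. The record also lists gentamicin as a selectable marker. In pFastBac-type donors the gentamicin resistance gene lies within the transposable cassette alongside the expression unit, so that it moves with the insert into a baculovirus shuttle vector (bacmid) by Tn7-mediated transposition and allows selection of recombinant bacmids. No feature table is provided, so individual backbone elements are not documented for this specific plasmid. The promoter is likewise not stated, although pFastBac1 as a standard vector drives expression from the strong, very late baculovirus polyhedrin promoter followed by an SV40 polyadenylation signal.

The payload is the human TIMELESS coding sequence, an insert of roughly 3.5 kb cloned by restriction digestion between XbaI and KpnI sites, with a Flag epitope fused to the N terminus. The tag allows detection with anti-Flag antibodies and affinity purification of the recombinant protein.

The construct is used to generate recombinant baculovirus for producing Flag-tagged human Timeless in infected insect cells, an approach suited to large eukaryotic proteins that express poorly in bacteria. The associated publication concerns the Timeless partner Tipin, its interaction with replication protein A, and ATR-dependent Chk1 phosphorylation after genotoxic stress. This suggests the purified protein was intended for biochemical studies of replication checkpoint signalling, though the record does not describe specific experiments.
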