Addgene plasmid #23119: pFastBac1-Flag-Timeless
Depositing lab: Aziz Sancar. Depositing organization: University of North Carolina at Chapel Hill. Publication: Tipin-replication protein A interaction mediates Chk1 phosphorylation by ATR in response to genotoxic stress. Kemp MG, Akan Z, Yilmaz S, Grillo M, Smith-Roe SL, Kang TH, Cordeiro-Stone M, Kaufmann WK, Abraham RT, Sancar A, Unsal-Kacmaz K. J Biol Chem. 2010 May 28;285(22):16562-71. doi: 10.1074/jbc.M110.110304. Epub 2010 Mar 15. PubMed 20233725.
Backbone
  Vector backbone: pFastBac1
  Backbone manufacturer: Invitrogen
  Backbone size w/o insert (bp): 4775
  Vector type: Insect Expression
  Selectable markers: Gentamicin
Growth in bacteria
  Bacterial resistance: Ampicillin, 100 μg/mL
  Growth temperature: 37°C
  Growth strain: DH5alpha
  Copy number: High Copy
Gene/Insert
  Gene/Insert name: Timeless
  Species: H. sapiens (human)
  Insert size (bp): 3540
  Entrez Gene: TIMELESS (a.k.a. FASPS4, TIM, TIM1, hTIM)
  Tag / fusion protein: Flag (N terminal on insert)
  Cloning method: Restriction Enzyme; 5′ cloning site XbaI (unknown if destroyed); 3′ cloning site KpnI (unknown if destroyed)
  Sequencing primers: 5′ n/a
Terms and licenses: Academic/Nonprofit Terms; Industry Terms: Not Available to Industry
How to cite: pFastBac1-Flag-Timeless was a gift from Aziz Sancar (Addgene plasmid # 23119 ; http://n2t.net/addgene:23119 ; RRID:Addgene_23119)
